>Addgene plasmid #190955 | pET-PLS-KP1_rpoA-U | addgene full sequence | sequence record 376013 | Addgene NGS Result
TGGCGAATGGG
[124 nt withheld, positions 12-135]
C
[91 nt withheld, positions 137-227]
A
[49 nt withheld, positions 229-277]
CCTTTGACGTTGGAGTCCACGTTCTTT
[37 nt withheld, positions 305-341]
ACCCTATCTCGGTCTATTCTTTTGATTTATAAGGGATTTTGCCGATTTCGGCCTATTGGTTAAAAAATGA
GCTGATTTAACAAAAATTTAACGCGAATTTTAACAAAATATTAACGCTTACAATTTAGGTGGCACTTTTC
GGGGAAATGTGCGCGGAACCCCTATTTGTTTATTTTTCTAAATACATTCAAATATGTATCCGCTCATGAG
ACAATAACCCTGATAAATGCTTCAATAATATTGAAAAAGGAAGAGTATGAGTATTCAACATTTCCGTGTC
GCCCTTATTCCCTTTTTTGCGGCATTTTGCCTTCCTGTTTTTGCTCACCCAGAAACGCTGGTGAAAGTAA
AAGATGCTGAAGATCAGTTGGGTGCACGAGTGGGTTACATCGAACTGGATCTCAACAGCGGTAAGATCCT
TGAGAGTTTTCGCCCCGAAGAACGTTTTCCAATGATGAGCACTTTTAAAGTTCTGCTATGTGGCGCGGTA
TTATCCCGTATTGACGCCGGGCAAGAGCAACTCGGTCGCCGCATACACTATTCTCAGAATGACTTGGTTG
AGTACTCACCAGTCACAGAAAAGCATCTTACGGATGGCATGACAGTAAGAGAATTATGCAGTGCTGCCAT
AACCATGAGTGATAACACTGCGGCCAACTTACTTCTGACAACGATCGGAGGACCGAAGGAGCTAACCGCT
TTTTTGCACAACATGGGGGATCATGTAACTCGCCTTGATCGTTGGGAACCGGAGCTGAATGAAGCCATAC
CAAACGACGAGCGTGACACCACGATGCCTGCAGCAATGGCAACAACGTTGCGCAAACTATTAACTGGCGA
ACTACTTACTCTAGCTTCCCGGCAACAATTAATAGACTGGATGGAGGCGGATAAAGTTGCAGGACCACTT
CTGCGCTCGGCCCTTCCGGCTGGCTGGTTTATTGCTGATAAATCTGGAGCCGGTGAGCGTGGGTCTCGCG
GTATCATTGCAGCACTGGGGCCAGATGGTAAGCCCTCCCGTATCGTAGTTATCTACACGACGGGGAGTCA
GGCAACTATGGATGAACGAAATAGACAGATCGCTGAGATAGGTGCCTCACTGATTAAGCATTGGTAACTG
TCAGACCAAGTTTACTCATATATACTTTAGATTGATTTAAAACTTCATTTTTAATTTAAAAGGATCTAGG
TGAAGATCCTTTTTGATAATCTCATGACCAAAATCCCTTAACGTGAGTTTTCGTTCCACTGAGCGTCAGA
CCCCGTAGAAAAGATCAAAGGATCTTCTTGAGATCCTTTTTTTCTGCGCGTAATCTGCTGCTTGCAAACA
AAAAAACCACCGCTACCAGCGGTGGTTTGTTTGCCGGATCAAGAGCTACCAACTCTTTTTCCGAAGGTAA
CTGGCTTCAGCAGAGCGCAGATACCAAATACTGTCCTTCTAGTGTAGCCGTAGTTAGGCCACCACTTCAA
GAACTCTGTAGCACCGCCTACATACCTCGCTCTGCTAATCCTGTTACCAGTGGCTGCTGCCAGTGGCGAT
AAGTCGTGTCTTACCGGGTTGGACTCAAGACGATAGTTACCGGATAAGGCGCAGCGGTCGGGCTGAACGG
GGGGTTCGTGCACACAGCCCAGCTTGGAGCGAACGACCTACACCGAACTGAGATACCTACAGCGTGAGCT
ATGAGAAAGCGCCACGCTTCCCGAAGGGAGAAAGGCGGACAGGTATCCGGTAAGCGGCAGGGTCGGAACA
GGAGAGCGCACGAGGGAGCTTCCAGGGGGAAACGCCTGGTATCTTTATAGTCCTGTCGGGTTTCGCCACC
TCTGACTTGAGCGTCGATTTTTGTGATGCTCGTCAGGGGGGCGGAGCCTATGGAAAAACGCCAGCAACGC
GGCCTTTTTACGGTTCCTGGCCTTTTGCTGGCCTTTTGCTCACATGTTCTTTCCTGCGTTATCCCCTGAT
TCTGTGGATAACCGTATTACCGCCTTTGAGTGAGCTGATACCGCTCGCCGCAGCCGAACGACCGAGCGCA
GCGAGTCAGTGAGCGAGGAAGCGGAAGAGCGCCTGATGCGGTATTTTCTCCTTACGCATCTGTGCGGTAT
TTCACACCGCAATGGTGCACTCTCAGTACAATCTGCTCTGATGCCGCATAGTTAAGCCAGTATACACTCC
GCTATCGCTACGTGACTGGGTCATGGCTGCGCCCCGACACCCGCCAACACCCGCTGACGCGCCCTGACGG
GCTTGTCTGCTCCCGGCATCCGCTTACAGACAAGCTGTGACCGTATCCGGGAGCTGCATGTGTCAGAGGT
TTTCACCGTCATCACCGAAACGCGCGAGGCAGCTGCGGTAAAGCTCATCAGCGTGGTCGTGAAGCGATTC
ACAGATGTCTGCCTGTTCATCCGCGTCCAGCTCGTTGAGTTTCTCCAGAAGCGTTAATGTCTGGCTTCTG
ATAAAGCGGGCCATGTTAAGGGCGGTTTTTTCCTGTTTGGTCACTGATGCCTCCGTGTAAGGGGGATTTC
TGTTCATGGGGGTAATGATACCGATGAAACGAGAGAGGATGCTCACGATACGGGTTACTGATGATGAACA
TGCCCGGTTACTGGAACGTTGTGAGGGTAAACAACTGGCGGTATGGATGCGGCGGGACCAGAGAAAAATC
ACTCAGGGTCAATGCCAGCGCTTCGTTAATACAGATGTAGGTGTTCCACAGGGTAGCCAGCAGCATCCTG
CGATGCAGATCCGGAACATAATGGTGCAGGGCGCTGACTTCCGCGTTTCCAGACTTTACGAAACACGGAA
ACCGAAAACCATTCATGTTGTTGCTCAGGTCGCAGACGTTTTGCAGCAGCAGTCGCTTCACGTTCGCTCG
CGTATCGGTGATTCATTCTGCTAACCAGTAAGGCAACCCCGCCAGCCTAGCCGGGTCCTCAACGACAGGA
GCACGATCATGCGCACCCGTGGGGCCGCCATGCCGGCGATAATGGCCTGCTTCTCGCCGAAACGTTTGGT
GGCGGGACCAGTGACGAAGGCTTGAGCGAGGGCGTGCAAGATTCCGAATACCGCAAGCGACAGGCCGATC
ATCGTCGCGCTCCAGCGAAAGCGGTCCTCGCCGAAAATGACCCAGAGCGCTGCCGGCACCTGTCCTACGA
GTTGCATGATAAAGAAAACAGTCATAAGTGCGGCGACGATAGTCATGCCCCGCGCCCACCGGAAGGAGCT
GACTGGGTTGAAGGCTCTCAAGGGCATCGGTCGAGATCCCGGTGCCTAATGAGTGAGCTAACTTACATTA
ATTGCGTTGCGCTCACTGCCCGCTTTCCAGTCGGGAAACCTGTCGTGCCAGCTGCATTAATGAATCGGCC
AACGCGCGGGGAGAGGCGGTTTGCGTATTGGGCGCCAGGGTGGTTTTTCTTTTCACCAGTGATACGGGCA
ACAGCTGATTGCCCTTCACCGCCTGGCCCTGAGAGAGTTGCAGCAAGCGGTCCACGCTGGTTTGCCCCAG
CAGGCGAAAATCCTGTTTGATGGTGGTTAACGGCGGGATATAACATGAGCTGTCCTCGGTATCGTCGTAT
CCCACTACCGAGATATCCGCACCAACGCGCAGCCCGGACTCGGTAATGGCGCGCATTGCGCCCAGCGCCA
TCTGATCGTTGGCAACCAGCATCGCAGTGGGAACGATGCCCTCATTCAGCATTTGCATGGTTTGTTGAAA
ACCGGACATGGCACTCCAGTCGCCTTCCCGTTCCGCTATCGGCTGAATTTGATTGCGAGTGAGATATTTA
TGCCAGCCAGCCAGACGCAGACGCGCCGAGACAGAACTTAATGGGCCCGCTAACAGCGCGATTTGCTGGT
GACCCAATGCGACCAGATGCTCCACGCCCAGTCGCGTACCGTCCTCATGGGAGAAAATAATACTGTTGAT
GGGTGTCTGGTCAGAGACATCAAGAAATAACGCCGGAACATTAGTGCAGGCAGCTTCCACAGCAATGGCA
TCCTGGTCATCCAGCGGATAGTTAATGATCAGCCCACTGACGCGTTGCGCGAGAAGATTGTGCACCGCCG
CTTTACAGGCTTCGACGCCGCTTCGTTCTACCATCGACACCACCACGCTGGCACCCAGTTGATCGGCGCG
AGATTTAATCGCCGCGACAATTTGCGACGGCGCGTGCAGGGCCAGACTGGAGGTGGCAACGCCAATCAGC
AACGACTGTTTGCCCGCCAGTTGTTGTGCCACGCGGTTGGGAATGTAATTCAGCTCCGCCATCGCCGCTT
CCACTTTTTCCCGCGTTTTCGCAGAAACGTGGCTGGCCTGGTTCACCACGCGGGAAACGGTCTGATAAGA
GACACCGGCATACTCTGCGACATCGTATAACGTTACTGGTTTCACATTCACCACCCTGAATTGACTCTCT
TCCGGGCGCTATCATGCCATACCGCGAAAGGTTTTGCGCCATTCGATGGTGTCCGGGATCTCGACGCTCT
CCCTTATGCGACTCCTGCATTAGGAAGCAGCCCAGTAGTAGGTTGAGGCCGTTGAGCACCGCCGCCGCAA
GGAATGGTGCATGCAAGGAGATGGCGCCCAACAGTCCCCCGGCCACGGGGCCTGCCACCATACCCACGCC
GAAACAAGCGCTCATGAGCCCGAAGTGGCGAGCCCGATCTTCCCCATCGGTGATGTCGGCGATATAGGCG
CCAGCAACCGCACCTGTGGCGCCGGTGATGCCGGCCACGATGCGTCCGGCGTAGAGGATCGAGATCTCGA
TCCCGCGAAATTAATACGACTCACTATAGGGGAATTGTGAGCGGATAACAATTCCCCTCTAGAAATAATT
TTGTTTAACTTTAAGAAGGAGATATACATATGGCTAGCATGACTGGTGGACAGCAAATGGGTCGCATGGC
CGGAGGGAGCGATAAAATTATTCACCTGACTGACGACAGTTTTGACACGGATGTACTCAAAGCGGACGGG
GCGATCCTCGTCGATTTCTGGGCAGAGTGGTGCGGTCCGTGCAAAATGATCGCCCCGATTCTGGATGAAA
TCGCTGACGAATATCAGGGCAAACTGACCGTTGCAAAACTGAACATCGATCAAAACCCTGGCACTGCGCC
GAAATATGGCATCCGTGGTATCCCGACTCTGCTGCTGTTCAAAAACGGTGAAGTGGCGGCAACCAAAGTG
GGTGCACTGTCTAAAGGTCAGTTGAAAGAGTTCCTCGACGCTAACCTGGCCGGTTCTGGTTCTGGCCATA
TGCACCATCATCATCATCATTCTTCTGGTGAGAATCTTTATTTTCAGGGCGCCATGGGTAATTCTGTTGT
CACATGGAATTCCATGATTAGGGGCTACGCTAGAAGCGGCCAGCCCGAGGAAGCTCTGAGCCTCTTCTCC
CAGATGAGAAGGAGCGGCATCAAGCCCGATAGCTATACCTTCCCCTTCGTGCTGAAGGCTTGCGCTTCTC
TGAGCAGCCTCGAGGAAGGAAAACAAATCCACGCCCACGTCATTAAATCCGGCTTCGAGTCCGATGTCTA
CGTGCAGAGCTCCCTCATTGATATGTACGCCAAGTGCGGATCTCTGGAGGACGCCAGAAAAGTGTTTGAC
GAGATGCCCGAGAGGAATGTCGTGAGCTGGAACGCTATGATCAGCGGCTATGCCCAGAATGGACAATCCG
AAGAAGCTCTGGAGCTGTTTAGAGAGATGCAGAAAGAGGGCATCAAGCCTTCCGAGTTTACCTTTTGCTC
CGTGCTGAAGGCTTGCGCCTCTCTGGGATCTCTGGAGATGGGCAAGCAAATTCACGGCTATGTGATCAAG
TCCGGCTTTGAGTCCATCGTGTTCGTGGGAAACGCCCTCATTGACATGTATGCCAAGTGCGGCTCTCTGG
AGGATGCTAGAAAGGTCTTTGATGAGATGCCCGAAAGGACCGTTGTGAGCTGGACCGCCATGATCTCCGG
ATACGCCCAGAACGGACAGAGCGAGGAGGCCCTCGAGCTCTTCAGAGAGATGCAGAGGGAGGGCGTGAAA
CCCGACGAAGTGACACTGCCTTCCGTGCTCTCCGCTTGCGCCAATCTGGGCGCTCTGGAGCAAGGCAAAC
AGATCCATGCCTACGTCATCAAGAACGGCTTTGAATCCGATGTGTTTGTGGGCTCCGCTCTGATCGACAT
GTACGCTAAATGCGGCTCCATCGAGGAGGCTAGGAAAGTGTTCGATGAAATGCCCGAGAAAGACGTTGTA
ACCTGGAATGCCTTGCTCAATGGTTACGCTCAACATAATGATGGGCAAATGGCAATTCAATGCTTCGAAG
AGATGCAGCAGCAGGGCGTTGAGCCCTCCGATGCCACGTTCACCTGTCTGCTGGTGGCCTGCAGCCATGA
AGGCCTGGTGAATGAGGGCCAGCAGTACTTTAAGATGATGGTTGAGGACCATGGAATCGTTCCCAGAGTT
TACCATTACGGCTGCATGGTGGATCTGCTGGGGAGGAGCGGCCATCTTGACGAAGCCGAGAATATGCTGC
AGACAATGCCATTCGAGAACAATGTGGTGGGCTGGGGCAGCCTTCTTTCAGCCTGCAAATCCCATGGCGA
CGTGGAGCGGGGTAGGAGGTGCTTCGACCACCTCGTGAAACTCGAACCAGAGAGCGCTTCCGCCTATGTC
CTCCTTGGTAACATTTATGCCAATGCAGGTAGGTGGAAAGACGTCGACCGGATTGAGAGCCTGAGAAAAT
CTGCTGGGGCCTGGAAAAAGCCGGCTAAGGCTTGCATCGAAGTGAAAAACAAGGTCCACGAGTTTACTGT
AGGAGAGGAAAGATCTGATATATCCTCTAAGCTGCGGTCCGTAAACATGCGCCTGAAGGAGGAAGGGGGA
CACGTGCCTCACACTGAACTCGTGCTGAAGGCTGTCTCTGAACAGGAAAAGGAGGACGCGCTGTGTGGAC
ACGCGGAAAAACTCGCACTGGCATATGGATTGCTGAACACCCCTGACGGAACCACTCTGCTCGTGACAAA
AAACTTGCGGATGTGCAACGATTGTCACAGTTCAACAAAGATAATGTCAAGATTGGAGAAGCGCGAGATC
ATCGTCCGCGATGCACACCGCGTCCACCGATTTGTGGATGGGAGTTGTAGTTGTGGGGACCGACACTAAC
TCGAGAAATAGAAGGAACATGTATTACACGTGCAAAATTTGAGAGCTAGCACCACCACCACCACCACTGA
GATCCGGCTGCTAACAAAGCCCGAAAGGAAGCTGAGTTGGCTGCTGCCACCGCTGAGCAATAACTAGCAT
AACCCCTTGGGGCCTCTAAACGGGTCTTGAGGGGTTTTTTGCTGAAAGGAGGAACTATATCCGGAT
Features (pLannotate 1.2.2; 23 found; start..end, strand, type, name):
     12..440     +  rep_origin     f1 ori (sequence partly withheld): f1 bacteriophage origin of replication; arrow indicates direction of (+) strand synthesis
    493..597     +  promoter       AmpR promoter: bla
    598..1458    +  CDS            AmpR: β-lactamase; bla; confers resistance to ampicillin, carbenicillin, and related antibiotics
   1629..2217    +  rep_origin     ori: high-copy-number ColE1/pMB1/pBR322/pUC origin of replication
   2403..2542    -  misc_feature   bom: basis of mobility region from pBR322
   2644..2835    -  CDS            rop: Rop protein, which maintains plasmids at low copy number; rop
   2852..3232    +  CDS            YPB1_ECOLX: Protein predicted: Swiss-Prot protein existence level 4. From Escherichia coli.
   3304..3595    -  CDS            TcR (fragment): tetracycline efflux protein; tet; confers resistance to tetracycline
   3610..3631    -  protein_bind   CAP binding site: CAP binding activates transcription in the presence of cAMP. E. coli catabolite activator protein
   3644..4726    -  CDS            lacI: lac repressor; lacI; The lac repressor binds to the lac operator to inhibit transcription in E. coli. This inhibition can be relieved by adding lactose or isopropyl-β-D-thiogalactopyranoside (IPTG).
   4727..4804    -  promoter       lacI promoter: lacI
   4812..5091    -  CDS            TcR (fragment): tetracycline efflux protein; tet; confers resistance to tetracycline
   5113..5131    +  promoter       T7 promoter: promoter for bacteriophage T7 RNA polymerase
   5132..5156    +  protein_bind   lac operator: The lac repressor binds to the lac operator to inhibit transcription in E. coli. This inhibition can be relieved by adding lactose or isopropyl-β-D-thiogalactopyranoside (IPTG). lac repressor encoded by lacI
   5171..5193    +  RBS            RBS: efficient ribosome binding site from bacteriophage T7 gene 10 (Olins and Rangwala, 1989)
   5201..5233    +  CDS            T7 tag (gene 10 leader): leader peptide from bacteriophage T7 gene 10 promotes efficient translation in E. coli
   5248..5572    +  CDS            TrxA (fragment): E. coli thioredoxin; trxA
   5621..5640    +  CDS            capTEV™ (fragment): composite tag for in vivo biotinylation, TEV protease cleavage, and 6xHis tagging
   6347..7168    +  CDS            PCMP-E15 (fragment): PP185_ARATH - Experimental evidence at transcript level: Swiss-Prot protein existence level 2. From Arabidopsis thaliana (Mouse-ear cress).
   7139..7471    +  CDS            DYW1 (fragment): PPR74_ARATH - Also known as PCMP-H50. Experimental evidence at protein level: Swiss-Prot protein existence level 1. Plays a major role in single RNA editing events in chloroplasts. Acts as a site-recognition transacting factor involved in the edition of the site 1 of ndhD (ndhD-1 site corresponding to cytidine-2), which is a plastid-encoded subunit of the NADH- plastoquinone oxidoreductase. The interaction with CRR4 is required for its function in editing the ndhD-1 site. From Arabidopsis thaliana (Mouse-ear cress).
   7531..7548    +  CDS            9xHis (fragment): 9xHis affinity tag
   7558..7607    +  CDS            SET1 (fragment): solubility-enhancement tag derived from T7 phage gene 10B
   7615..7662    +  terminator     T7 terminator: transcription terminator for bacteriophage T7 RNA polymerase
