[The description below was written by a language model from this plasmid's Addgene catalogue record and pLannotate feature annotations shown in this document.]
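Description:
pET-PLS-KP1_rpoA-U is a 7,687-nt bacterial expression plasmid built on pET21b, designed to test in E. coli whether the synthetic PPR-DYW protein KP1 can carry out U-to-C RNA editing at the Arabidopsis rpoA editing site. The backbone has a ColE1/pBR322-type origin together with the bom region and the rop gene, which holds copy number low, consistent with the catalogue's low-copy designation. An f1 origin is also present. Selection is by ampicillin through the β-lactamase gene. Short tetracycline-resistance fragments flanking lacI are backbone remnants rather than functional markers.

The expression cassette uses a T7 promoter controlled by a lac operator, with the plasmid-borne lacI gene supplying repressor, so transcription depends on T7 RNA polymerase and is IPTG-inducible. A T7 gene 10 ribosome binding site and leader precede the open reading frame. Annotation detects a thioredoxin fragment followed by a short match to a His/TEV-type composite tag, in line with the recorded N-terminal His tag and suggesting a solubility-enhancing fusion partner. The synthetic PLS-KP1 insert follows. Its downstream portion is annotated by similarity to Arabidopsis PLS-class pentatricopeptide repeat proteins and to a DYW-domain protein, which reflects a designed RNA-binding PPR array joined to a DYW editing domain. Part of the insert has no annotation. A vector-derived His-tag fragment and the T7 terminator close the cassette. The name and stated purpose imply that an rpoA target site carrying U is encoded on the same plasmid, but the feature table does not annotate it, so its position is not stated.
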