Addgene plasmid #190955: pET-PLS-KP1_rpoA-U
Purpose: Test the U-to-C editing activity of KP1 on AtrpoA editing site, in E. coli
Depositing lab: Bernard Gutmann. Depositing organization: EditForce, Inc. Publication: U-to-C RNA editing by synthetic PPR-DYW proteins in bacteria and human culture cells. Ichinose M, Kawabata M, Akaiwa Y, Shimajiri Y, Nakamura I, Tamai T, Nakamura T, Yagi Y, Gutmann B. Commun Biol. 2022 Sep 15;5(1):968. doi: 10.1038/s42003-022-03927-3. PubMed 36109586.
Backbone
  Vector backbone: pET21b
  Vector type: Bacterial Expression
Growth in bacteria
  Bacterial resistance: Ampicillin, 100 μg/mL
  Growth temperature: 37°C
  Growth strain: DH5alpha
  Copy number: Low Copy
Gene/Insert
  Gene/Insert name: PLS-KP1
  Species: Synthetic
  Promoter: T7
  Tag / fusion protein: His (N terminal on insert)
  Cloning method: Restriction Enzyme; 5′ cloning site Unknown (unknown if destroyed); 3′ cloning site Unknown (unknown if destroyed)
Terms and licenses: Academic/Nonprofit Terms; Industry Terms: Not Available to Industry
How to cite: pET-PLS-KP1_rpoA-U was a gift from Bernard Gutmann (Addgene plasmid # 190955 ; http://n2t.net/addgene:190955 ; RRID:Addgene_190955)
